>Addgene plasmid #133169 | pOPS0528 | addgene full sequence | sequence record 274829 | Addgene NGS Result
CGCTCTTGGACTCCTGTTGATAGATCCAGTAATGACCTCAGAACTCCATCTGGATTTGTTCAGAACGCTC
GGTTGCCGCCGGGCGTTTTTTATTGGTGAGAATCCAGGCAATTGTGTCTCAAAATCTCTGATGTTACATT
GCACAAGATAAAAATATATCATCATGAACAATAAAACTGTCTGCTTACATAAACAGTAATACAAGGGGTG
TTATGAGCCATATTCAGCGTGAAACGAGCTGTAGCCGTCCGCGTCTGAACAGCAACATGGATGCGGATCT
GTATGGCTATAAATGGGCGCGTGATAACGTGGGTCAGAGCGGCGCGACCATTTATCGTCTGTATGGCAAA
CCGGATGCGCCGGAACTGTTTCTGAAACATGGCAAAGGCAGCGTGGCGAACGATGTGACCGATGAAATGG
TGCGTCTGAACTGGCTGACCGAATTTATGCCGCTGCCGACCATTAAACATTTTATTCGCACCCCGGATGA
TGCGTGGCTGCTGACCACCGCGATTCCGGGCAAAACCGCGTTTCAGGTGCTGGAAGAATATCCGGATAGC
GGCGAAAACATTGTGGATGCGCTGGCCGTGTTTCTGCGTCGTCTGCATAGCATTCCGGTGTGCAACTGCC
CGTTTAACAGCGATCGTGTGTTTCGTCTGGCCCAGGCGCAGAGCCGTATGAACAACGGCCTGGTGGATGC
GAGCGATTTTGATGATGAACGTAACGGCTGGCCGGTGGAACAGGTGTGGAAAGAAATGCATAAACTGCTG
CCGTTTAGCCCGGATAGCGTGGTGACCCACGGCGATTTTAGCCTGGATAACCTGATTTTCGATGAAGGCA
AACTGATTGGCTGCATTGATGTGGGCCGTGTGGGCATTGCGGATCGTTATCAGGATCTGGCCATTCTGTG
GAACTGCCTGGGCGAATTTAGCCCGAGCCTGCAAAAACGTCTGTTTCAGAAATATGGCATTGATAATCCG
GATATGAACAAACTGCAATTTCATCTGATGCTGGATGAATTTTTCTAATAATTAATTGAACTACTTTTCC
GCTGCATAACCCTGCTTCGGGGTCATTATAGCGATTTTTTCGGTATATCCATCCTTTTTCGCACGATATA
CAGGATTTTGCCAAAGGGTTCGTGTAGACTTTCCTTGGTGTATCCAACGGCGTCAGCCGGGCAGGATAGG
TGAAGTAGGCCCACCCGCGAGCGGGTGTTCCTTCTTCACTGTCCCTTATTCGCACCTGGCGGTGCTCAAC
GGGAATCCTGCTCTGCGAGGCTGGCCGTAGGCCGGCCGCGATGCAGGTGGCTGCTGAACCCCCAGCCGGA
ACTGACCCCACAAGGCCCTAGCGTTTGCAATGCACCAGGTCATCATTGACCCAGGCGTGTTCCACCAGGC
CGCTGCCTCGCAACTCTTCGCAGGCTTCGCCGACCTGCTCGCGCCACTTCTTCACGCGGGTGGAATCCGA
TCCGCACATGAGGCGGAAGGTTTCCAGCTTGAGCGGGTACGGCTCCCGGTGCGAGCTGAAATAGTCGAAC
ATCCGTCGGGCCGTCGGCGACAGCTTGCGGTACTTCTCCCATATGAATTTCGTGTAGTGGTCGCCAGCAA
ACAGCACGACGATTTCCTCGTCGATCAGGACCTGGCAACGGGACGTTTTCTTGCCACGGTCCAGGACGCG
GAAGCGGTGCAGCAGCGACACCGATTCCAGGTGCCCAACGCGGTCGGACGTGAAGCCCATCGCCGTCGCC
TGTAGGCGCGACAGGCATTCCTCGGCCTTCGTGTAATACCGGCCATTGATCGACCAGCCCAGGTCCTGGC
AAAGCTCGTAGAACGTGAAGGTGATCGGCTCGCCGATAGGGGTGCGCTTCGCGTACTCCAACACCTGCTG
CCACACCAGTTCGTCATCGTCGGCCCGCAGCTCGACGCCGGTGTAGGTGATCTTCACGTCCTTGTTGACG
TGGAAAATGACCTTGTTTTGCAGCGCCTCGCGCGGGATTTTCTTGTTGCGCGTGGTGAACAGGGCAGAGC
GGGCCGTGTCGTTTGGCATCGCTCGCATCGTGTCCGGCCACGGCGCAATATCGAACAAGGAAAGCTGCAT
TTCCTTGATCTGCTGCTTCGTGTGTTTCAGCAACGCGGCCTGCTTGGCTTCGCTGACCTGTTTTGCCAGG
TCCTCGCCGGCGGTTTTTCGCTTCTTGGTCGTCATAGTTCCTCGCGTGTCGATGGTCATCGACTTCGCCA
AACCTGCCGCCTCCTGTTCGAGCCGACGCGAACGCTCCACGGCGGCCGATGGCGCGGGCAGGGCAGGGGG
AGCCAGTTGCACGCTGTCGCGCTCGATCTTGGCCGTAGCTTGCTGGACTATCGAGCCGACGGACTGGAAG
GTTTCGCGGGGCGCACGCATGACGGTGCGGCTTGCGATGGTTTCGGCATCCTCGGCGGAAAACCCCGCGT
CGATCAGTTCTTGCCTGTATGCCTTCCGGTCAAACGTCCGATTCATTCACCCTCCTTGCGGGATTGCCCC
GGAATTAATTCCCCGGATCGATCCGTCGATCTTGATCCCCTGCGCCATCAGATCCTTGGCGGCAAGAAAG
CCATCCAGTTTACTTTGCAGGGCTTCCCAACCTTACCAGAGGGCGCCCCAGCTGGCAATTCCGGTTCGCT
TGCTGTCCATAAAACCGCCCAGTCTAGCTATCGCCATGTAAGCCCACTGCAAGCTACCTGCTTTCTCTTT
GCGCTTGCGTTTTCCCTTGTCCAGATAGCCCAGTAGCTGACATTCATCCGGGGTCAGCACCGTTTCTGCG
GACTGGCTTTCTACGTGGCTGCCATTTTTGGGGTGAGGCCGTTCGCGGCCGAGGGGCGCAGCCCCTGGGG
GGATGGGAGGCCCGCGTTAGCGGGCCGGGAGGGTTCGAGAAGGGGGGGCACCCCCCTTCGGCGTGCGCGG
TCACGCGCACAGGGCGCAGCCCTGGTTAAAAACAAGGTTTATAAATATTGGTTTAAAAGCAGGTTAAAAG
ACAGGTTAGCGGTGGCCGAAAAACGGGCGGAAACCCTTGCAAATGCTGGATTTTCTGCCTGTGGACAGCC
CCTCAAATGTCAATAGGTGCGCCCCTCATCTGTCAGCACTCTGCCCCTCAAGTGTCAAGGATCGCGCCCC
TCATCTGTCAGTAGTCGCGCCCCTCAAGTGTCAATACCGCAGGGCACTTATCCCCAGGCTTGTCCACATC
ATCTGTGGGAAACTCGCGTAAAATCAGGCGTTTTCGCCGATTTGCGAGGCTGGCCAGCTCCACGTCGCCG
GCCGAAATCGAGCCTGCCCCTCATCTGTCAACGCCGCGCCGGGTGAGTCGGCCCCTCAAGTGTCAACGTC
CGCCCCTCATCTGTCAGTGAGGGCCAAGTTTTCCGCGAGGTATCCACAACGCCGGCGGCCCTACATGGCT
CTGCTGTAGTGAGTGGGTTGCGCTCCGGCAGCGGTCCTGATCCCCCGCAGAAAAAAAGGATCTCAAGAAG
ATCCTTTGATCTTTTCTACATTACTGCATGAGCTTGTGGAAGTGTGCTGAGCATAAATGATTCTCCTAGC
TGTTCTTTGGGTAAGTACGCCATCAGGACGTTGTGAGTGGCGCGATTTTTAGCGGCTGAAATCAGCCCTT
GAGCCTGTCGGCAAGTCGCGTCATGAGGTCCATGCGCTCATGCAGGATCGCCACGACCAACGCGGGTTCG
CCCGCACGCGGCAGGCAAAAAACGTAGTGGTGTTCGCAGCGGGCCATCCGCAGCGCGGGAAAGAGTTCGC
TCATGTCCTTAAACGGGCCTTCGCCGGCGGCAAGCCTGGCTATGCCCTGTTCCAGCTTAGCGATATAGCG
GCGCACCTGCGCCGCGCCCCACTCCCGGCGCGTGTAGCGGATGATGCCGCGTAGATCGGCTTCGGCCTCA
GCCGTGAGGATGTAGGCCGTCAAGCGCGATCCCCGCTGAGTTCTTCATCAAGAATTTCGCCGACGCTCTT
GGTGGACACCTTGCCGGCAAGCCCATCGTTGATGCGGTTCCCCAGCATGGTTTTCAGTTCCTGCCATGCC
TGATCGGCATCAGCGTCACCGGGGAACAGACGTTCGAGGGCGTATTGCTTAATGGTCTTGCCCTGCAAGG
CGGCCAGGGCTTTCAGGCTCTGGTGCTGCTGGTCCGTCATGTCGATTGTCAGGCGGCTCATTGGATAACC
TCCATAAAATACACGTAACCACATTAGCACATATGTGGGCGTGAGGCTACAGCGCGAGGCGCATTAAGGT
CGGGAAAATGCGCTAGGCGCATTTAAATTGCGTATTGCTGTAATGCGCCATGCCGGCTAGACTAGGCCCA
AATGGGTATACCCAATTTGACCAAGGGGGACGCGATGAGGGCGGCCAAGCACTACCGACAACTTCTATCC
ATCGACTTCAACATCGAGGCGCTGGCCTTCGTGCCTGGACCCGACGGCACACGCGGCCGGCGCATCCACG
TCCTGGGGCGCGAGGTCCGCGACCGGCCCGGCCTGGTCGAGTACCTTTCGCCGGCGTTCGGCTCGCGGGT
GGCGCTGGACGGCTACTGCAAGGCCAATTTCGATGCAGTGCTGCACCTGGCGTACCCCGATCATCAGCAA
TGGGGCCACGCATGAAGCGCCGAAGCTACGCCATGCTGCGCGCCGCTGCCGCGCTGGCCGTCCTGGTCGT
TGCCTCGCCGGCATGGGCCGAGCTGCGCGGCGAGGTCGTGCGCATCATCGACGGCGACACCATCGACGTG
CTGGTAGACAAGCAGCCGGTGCGCGTGCGCCTGGTGGACATTGACGCGCCGGAAAAGCGGCAAGCCTTCG
GCGAACGTGCGCGCCAGGCGCTGGCCGGCATGGTGTTCCGCCGGCACGTCCTGGTCGACGAGAAGGACAC
CGACCGTTACGGCCGCACGCTGGGCACCGTCTGGGTCAACATGGAGCTGGCCAGCCGGCCGCCGCAGCCG
CGCAACGTCAACGCCGCGATGGTTCACCAGGGCATGGCGTGGGCCTATCGCTTCCACGGCCGCGCGGCCG
ACCCTGAAATGCTGCGGCTCGAACAGGAGGCGCGAGGCAAGCGCGTCGGCCTCTGGTCCGATCCGCACGC
CGTCGAGCCGTGGAAATGGCGACGCGAGAGCAACAACCGGAGGGACGAAGGTTGAAGGTCGCCCGCATCT
ACCTGCGCGCCAGTACGGACGAGCAGAATCTTGAACGCCAGGAGAGCCTTGTAGCGGCCACGCGGGCCGC
CGGGTACTACGTCGCCGGCATCTACCGCGAGAAGGCGTCCGGCGCACGCGCCGACCGGCCCGAGCTGCTG
CGCATGATCGCGGACCTGCAACCTGGTGAAGTCGTCGTTGCGGAGAAGATCGACCGCATCAGCCGCTTGC
CGTTGGCCGAGGCCGAGCGCCTGGTTGCGTCGATCCGGGCCAAAGGGGCCAAGCTGGCCGTGCCTGGCGT
GGTGGACCTGTCGGAGCTGGCCGCCGAGGCGAACGGAGTGGCGAAAATCGTTCTGGAATCCGTCCAGGAC
ATGCTTTTGAAGCTCGCCTTGCAGATGGCCCGCGACGACTACGAGGATCGGCGCGAGCGTCAACGTCAGG
GTGTCCAGTTGGCGAAGGCCGCCGGCCGCTACACCGGCCGCAAACGTGACGCCGGCATGCACGACCGCAT
CATCACGCTTCGCTCCGGCGGATCGAGCATTGCCAAGACGGCCAAGCTGGTCGGATGCAGCCCGAGCCAG
GTCAAACGAGTGTGGGCGGCCTGGAACGCGCAGCAGCAAAAATAAAGCCGGGCAGTGCCCGGCTTTTCTC
ACCTTTTCGCGTCCCGCAGGGCCGCTGCGAGCGCCCTACCTAGATCCTCGCTTTCCCCCTCGGTGTAGTC
CGGCCAGGGCACGAAGGGCGCGGATGCGAACCTGTTGAGCAGGTCAGATCTAGGGCGGCGGATTTGTCCT
ACTCAGGAGAGCGTTCACCGACAAACAACAGATAAAACGAAAGGCCCAGTCTTTCGACTGAGCCTTTCGT
TTTATTTGATGCCTGCCGAATTCGGATCCGGAGCTCGACACGACATTGTCGTCACCTTTGTCGGGTCCGC
GACAAGCTTTTTGTTCCTCGATCCCGTATGTTTTCGCCTAAATATCTGAAACAGCAGCAAATTATTTTTC
GTTAGCTCAATCGGCCCACTTGGCACGAGTCTTGAAATTTATTGCGAGGCGGCGGAGCTGCCGGCCGCAT
CCGTGCGGCATAACCACGGTTGTGAACAAATGAAGGAAGGCCAAATGCGTAAAGGCGAAGAGCTGTTCAC
TGGTGTCGTCCCTATTCTGGTGGAACTGGATGGTGATGTCAACGGTCATAAGTTTTCCGTGCGTGGCGAG
GGTGAAGGTGACGCAACTAATGGTAAACTGACGCTGAAGTTCATCTGTACTACTGGTAAACTGCCGGTAC
CTTGGCCGACTCTGGTAACGACGCTGACTTATGGTGTTCAGTGCTTTGCTCGTTATCCGGACCATATGAA
GCAGCATGACTTCTTCAAGTCCGCCATGCCGGAAGGCTATGTGCAGGAACGCACGATTTCCTTTAAGGAT
GACGGCACGTACAAAACGCGTGCGGAAGTGAAATTTGAAGGCGATACCCTGGTAAACCGCATTGAGCTGA
AAGGCATTGACTTTAAAGAAGATGGCAATATCCTGGGCCATAAGCTGGAATACAATTTTAACAGCCACAA
TGTTTACATCACCGCCGATAAACAAAAAAATGGCATTAAAGCGAATTTTAAAATTCGCCACAACGTTGAG
GATGGCAGCGTGCAGCTGGCTGATCACTACCAGCAAAACACTCCAATCGGTGATGGTCCTGTTCTGCTGC
CAGACAATCACTATCTGAGCACGCAAAGCGTTCTGTCTAAAGATCCGAACGAGAAACGCGATCATATGGT
TCTGCTGGAGTTCGTAACCGCAGCGGGCATCACGCATGGTATGGATGAACTGTACAAATGAGCTTTGCAG
TCCTCGACGTTTTACAACGTCGTGACTGGG
Features (pLannotate 1.2.2; 14 found; start..end, strand, type, name):
      9..103     +  terminator     lambda t0 terminator: transcription terminator from phage lambda
    213..1025    +  CDS            aphA1: KKA1_ECOLX - Also known as nptI. Protein inferred from homology: Swiss-Prot protein existence level 3. Resistance to kanamycin and structurally-related aminoglycosides, including amikacin. From Escherichia coli.
   1179..1287    +  oriT           oriT: incP origin of transfer
   1348..2496    -  CDS            trfA: trans-acting replication protein that binds to and activates oriV
   2548..2829    -  CDS            tnpA (fragment): TN5P_ECOLX - Also known as tnp. Experimental evidence at protein level: Swiss-Prot protein existence level 1. Mediates transposition of transposon Tn5 by a 'cut and paste' mechanism. First, the monomeric transposase binds the 19 bp inverted DNA repeats flanking the transposon. Then, dimerization of the DNA- bound transposase creates a synaptic DNA complex. After nicking of the first DNA strand, excision of the transposon proceeds through a series of intermediates. The transposase then mediates the insertion of the transposon at a new site by strand transfer. The activity of the wild- type tran
   2889..3420    -  rep_origin     oriV: incP origin of replication
   3476..3511    -  rep_origin     CloDF13 ori (fragment): Plasmids containing the CloDF13 (CDF) origin of replication can be propagated in E. coli cells that contain additional plasmids with compatible origins.
   3635..3943    -  CDS            parE: PARE_ECOLX - Experimental evidence at protein level: Swiss-Prot protein existence level 1. Toxin component of a type II toxin-antitoxin (TA) system involved in plasmid partition. Acts by inhibiting DNA gyrase, converting supercoiled plasmid DNA into a singly cleaved linear form in an ATP-dependent fashion. To do so it probably interacts with one of the gyrase subunits. Gyrase inhibition is prevented by antitoxin ParD, and is reversed in vitro by incubation with ParD. In cells that have lost the plasmid filamentation and growth inhibition occur; this is suppressed when ParD is supplied in trans
   3943..4191    -  CDS            parD: PARD_ECOLX - Experimental evidence at protein level: Swiss-Prot protein existence level 1. Antitoxin component of a type II toxin-antitoxin (TA) system involved in plasmid partition. Inhibits the anti-DNA gyrase activity of toxin ParE; reverses and restores gyrase catalytic activity in vitro. The parDE operon alone is capable of stabilizing an RK2-derived minireplicon under defined growth conditions in several different Gram- negative bacteria. It does so by the post-segregational killing (PSK) of plasmid-free cells, also referred to as a plasmid addiction system. Binds its own promoter, autor
   4320..5162    +  CDS            parB: PARB4_ECOLX - Protein predicted: Swiss-Prot protein existence level 4. Involved in plasmid partition. From Escherichia coli.
   5126..5782    +  CDS            parA: PARA4_ECOLX - Protein inferred from homology: Swiss-Prot protein existence level 3. Involved in plasmid partition. From Escherichia coli.
   5942..6028    -  terminator     rrnB T1 terminator: Escherichia coli rrnB; transcription terminator T1 from the E. coli rrnB gene
   6275..6988    +  CDS            superfolder GFP: GFP variant that folds robustly even when fused to poorly folded proteins (Pédelacq et al., 2006)
   7008..7030    +  CDS            lacZα (fragment): LacZα fragment of β-galactosidase; lacZ fragment
