[The description below was written by a language model from this plasmid's Addgene catalogue record and pLannotate feature annotations shown in this document.]
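Description:
pOPS0528 is a low-copy, broad-host-range bacterial reporter plasmid built on the pOGG026 backbone by Golden Gate assembly of domesticated modules, and it is one member of a set of barcoded "Plasmid-ID" constructs. The feature table (7,030 nt) shows an RK2/IncP-type replicon: oriV together with its activator gene trfA provides replication, an incP oriT allows conjugative mobilisation from a donor strain such as the recorded ST18 host, and the parABCDE-type stability region (parA, parB and the parD/parE antitoxin–toxin pair) promotes faithful partitioning and post-segregational killing of plasmid-free cells, which helps retain the plasmid when antibiotic selection is absent. Selection is by kanamycin through aphA1 (nptI). Short annotated fragments of Tn5 transposase, a CloDF13 origin and lacZα appear to be backbone or cloning remnants rather than functional parts.

The payload consists of three modules: a promoter module carrying PsNifH, a coding module with superfolder GFP, and a terminator-position module containing a unique 12-nucleotide barcode plus a universal primer binding site. The nifH promoter itself is not annotated in the feature table, but it presumably occupies the unannotated stretch upstream of the sfGFP coding sequence; lambda t0 and rrnB T1 terminators insulate the cassette from surrounding transcription. According to the depositor, the barcode is the only difference between this plasmid and its kit siblings. The associated work concerns Rhizobium–legume symbioses, where the barcode lets individual strains be identified and counted in mixed inoculations to score competitiveness for nodule occupancy, while nifH-driven sfGFP fluorescence reports nitrogen-fixation gene expression in nodules.
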