Addgene plasmid #133169: pOPS0528
Purpose: Reporter plasmid with a 12-nucleotide specific "barcode" sequence. This plasmid is not available as an individual bacterial stab, but can be requested as part of the Plasmid-ID Kit (Kit #1000000168 ).
Depositing lab: Philip Poole. Depositing organization: University of Oxford. Publication: Optimizing Rhizobium-legume symbioses by simultaneous measurement of rhizobial competitiveness and N2 fixation in nodules. Mendoza-Suarez MA, Geddes BA, Sanchez-Canizares C, Ramirez-Gonzalez RH, Kirchhelle C, Jorrin B, Poole PS. Proc Natl Acad Sci U S A. 2020 May 5;117(18):9822-9831. doi: 10.1073/pnas.1921225117. Epub 2020 Apr 21. PubMed 32317381.
Backbone
  Vector backbone: pOGG026 (Addgene ID 113992)
  Vector type: Bacterial Expression
Growth in bacteria
  Bacterial resistance: Kanamycin, 50 μg/mL
  Growth temperature: 37°C
  Growth strain: ST18 (S17 delta pir delta hemA)
  Copy number: Low Copy
Gene/Insert
  Gene/Insert name: PU module (PsNifH from pOGG043), SC module (sfGFP from pOGG037), and T module (TGCAGTCCTCGA and universal primer binding site)
  Species: Synthetic
  Mutation: Domesticated for Golden Gate cloning
  Cloning method: Unknown
Terms and licenses: Academic/Nonprofit Terms; Industry Terms: Not Available to Industry
Depositor comments: The only difference is the sequence: TGCAGTCCTCGA . Please note that this plasmid may require a unique bacterial strain, so make sure to confirm that you can also obtain the appropriate growth strain. Please contact us or contact our distributors if you have any questions. This plasmid is not available as an individual bacterial stab, but can be requested as part of the Plasmid-ID Kit (Kit #1000000168 ).
How to cite: pOPS0528 was a gift from Philip Poole (Addgene plasmid # 133169)
